>Addgene plasmid #27179 | pBSDT-AII | depositor full sequence | sequence record 11344 | Author sequence
CTG
[124 nt withheld, positions 4-127]
C
[91 nt withheld, positions 129-219]
A
[49 nt withheld, positions 221-269]
CCTTTGACGTTGGAGTCCACGTTCTTT
[37 nt withheld, positions 297-333]
ACCCTATCTCGGTCTATTCTTTTGATTTATAAGGGATTTTGCCGATTTCGGCCTATTGGTTAAAAAATGA
GCTGATTTAACAAAAATTTAACGCGAATTTTAACAAAATATTAACGCTTACAATTTCCATTCGCCATTCA
GGCTGCGCAACTGTTGGGAAGGGCGATCGGTGCGGGCCTCTTCGCTATTACGCCAGCTGGCGAAAGGGGG
ATGTGCTGCAAGGCGATTAAGTTGGGTAACGCCAGGGTTTTCCCAGTCACGACGTTGTAAAACGACGGCC
AGTGAGCGCGCGTAATACGACTCACTATAGGGCGAATTGGAGCTGTTTAAACGGACCGCGGTGGCGGCCG
CTCTAGGATCCGGCCGGCCCGGGCGATCCCCCGACTCTAGTGGATCTGCATTCCACCACTGCTCCCATTC
ATCAGTTCCATAGGTTGGAATCTAAAATACACAAACAATTAGAATCAGTAGTTTAACACATTATACACTT
AAAAATTTTATATTTACCTTAGAGCTTTAAATCTCTGTAGGTAGTTTGTCCAATTATGTCACACCACAGA
AGTAAGGTTCCTTCACAAAGAGATCGCCTGACACGATTTCCTGCACAGGCTTGAGCCATATACTCATACA
TCGCATCTTGGCCACGTTTTCCACGGGTTTCAAAATTAATCTCAAGTTCTACGCTTAACGCTTTCGCCTG
TTCCCAGTTATTAATATATTCAACGCTAGAACTCCCCTCAGCGAAGGGAAGGCTGAGCACTACACGCGAA
GCACCATCACCGAACCTTTTGATAAACTCTTCCGTTCCGACTTGCTCCATCAACGGTTCAGTGAGACTTA
AACCTAACTCTTTCTTAATAGTTTCGGCATTATCCACTTTTAGTGCGAGAACCTTCGTCAGTCCTGGATA
CGTCACTTTGACCACGCCTCCAGCTTTTCCAGAGAGCGGGTTTTCATTATCTACAGAGTATCCCGCAGCG
TCGTATTTATTGTCGGTACTATAAAACCCTTTCCAATCATCGTCATAATTTCCTTGTGTACCAGATTTTG
GCTTTTGTATACCTTTTTGAATGGAATCTACATAACCAGGTTTAGTCCCGTGGTACGAAGAAAAGTTTTC
CATCACAAAAGATTTAGAAGAATCAACAACATCATCAGGGTCCATGGCGAGGACGTGCAGGGTCGCTCGG
TGTTCGAGGCCACACGCGTCACCTTAATATGCGAAGTGGACCTGGGACCGCGCCGCCCCGACTGCATCTG
CGTGTTCGAATTCGCCAATGACAAGACGCTGGGCGGGGTTTGCTCGACATTGGGTGGAAACATTCCAGGC
CTGGGTGGAGAGGCTTTTTGCTTCCTCTTGCAAAACCACACTGCTCGACATTGGGTGGAAACATTCCAGG
CCTGGGTGGAGAGGCTTTTTGCTTCCTCTTGAAAACCACACTGCTCGAGGGGGGGCCCGGTACCCAGCTT
TTGTTCCCTTTAGTGAGGGTTAATTGCGCGCTTGGCGTAATCATGGTCATAGCTGTTTCCTGTGTGAAAT
TGTTATCCGCTCACAATTCCACACAACATACGAGCCGGAAGCATAAAGTGTAAAGCCTGGGGTGCCTAAT
GAGTGAGCTAACTCACATTAATTGCGTTGCGCTCACTGCCCGCTTTCCAGTCGGGAAACCTGTCGTGCCA
GCTGCATTAATGAATCGGCCAACGCGCGGGGAGAGGCGGTTTGCGTATTGGGCGCTCTTCCGCTTCCTCG
CTCACTGACTCGCTGCGCTCGGTCGTTCGGCTGCGGCGAGCGGTATCAGCTCACTCAAAGGCGGTAATAC
GGTTATCCACAGAATCAGGGGATAACGCAGGAAAGAACATGTGAGCAAAAGGCCAGCAAAAGGCCAGGAA
CCGTAAAAAGGCCGCGTTGCTGGCGTTTTTCCATAGGCTCCGCCCCCCTGACGAGCATCACAAAAATCGA
CGCTCAAGTCAGAGGTGGCGAAACCCGACAGGACTATAAAGATACCAGGCGTTTCCCCCTGGAAGCTCCC
TCGTGCGCTCTCCTGTTCCGACCCTGCCGCTTACCGGATACCTGTCCGCCTTTCTCCCTTCGGGAAGCGT
GGCGCTTTCTCATAGCTCACGCTGTAGGTATCTCAGTTCGGTGTAGGTCGTTCGCTCCAAGCTGGGCTGT
GTGCACGAACCCCCCGTTCAGCCCGACCGCTGCGCCTTATCCGGTAACTATCGTCTTGAGTCCAACCCGG
TAAGACACGACTTATCGCCACTGGCAGCAGCCACTGGTAACAGGATTAGCAGAGCGAGGTATGTAGGCGG
TGCTACAGAGTTCTTGAAGTGGTGGCCTAACTACGGCTACACTAGAAGGACAGTATTTGGTATCTGCGCT
CTGCTGAAGCCAGTTACCTTCGGAAAAAGAGTTGGTAGCTCTTGATCCGGCAAACAAACCACCGCTGGTA
GCGGTGGTTTTTTTGTTTGCAAGCAGCAGATTACGCGCAGAAAAAAAGGATCTCAAGAAGATCCTTTGAT
CTTTTCTACGGGGTCTGACGCTCAGTGGAACGAAAACTCACGTTAAGGGATTTTGGTCATGAGATTATCA
AAAAGGATCTTCACCTAGATCCTTTTAAATTAAAAATGAAGTTTTAAATCAATCTAAAGTATATATGAGT
AAACTTGGTCTGACAGTTACCAATGCTTAATCAGTGAGGCACCTATCTCAGCGATCTGTCTATTTCGTTC
ATCCATAGTTGCCTGACTCCCCGTCGTGTAGATAACTACGATACGGGAGGGCTTACCATCTGGCCCCAGT
GCTGCAATGATACCGCGAGACCCACGCTCACCGGCTCCAGATTTATCAGCAATAAACCAGCCAGCCGGAA
GGGCCGAGCGCAGAAGTGGTCCTGCAACTTTATCCGCCTCCATCCAGTCTATTAATTGTTGCCGGGAAGC
TAGAGTAAGTAGTTCGCCAGTTAATAGTTTGCGCAACGTTGTTGCCATTGCTACAGGCATCGTGGTGTCA
CGCTCGTCGTTTGGTATGGCTTCATTCAGCTCCGGTTCCCAACGATCAAGGCGAGTTACATGATCCCCCA
TGTTGTGCAAAAAAGCGGTTAGCTCCTTCGGTCCTCCGATCGTTGTCAGAAGTAAGTTGGCCGCAGTGTT
ATCACTCATGGTTATGGCAGCACTGCATAATTCTCTTACTGTCATGCCATCCGTAAGATGCTTTTCTGTG
ACTGGTGAGTACTCAACCAAGTCATTCTGAGAATAGTGTATGCGGCGACCGAGTTGCTCTTGCCCGGCGT
CAATACGGGATAATACCGCGCCACATAGCAGAACTTTAAAAGTGCTCATCATTGGAAAACGTTCTTCGGG
GCGAAAACTCTCAAGGATCTTACCGCTGTTGAGATCCAGTTCGATGTAACCCACTCGTGCACCCAACTGA
TCTTCAGCATCTTTTACTTTCACCAGCGTTTCTGGGTGAGCAAAAACAGGAAGGCAAAATGCCGCAAAAA
AGGGAATAAGGGCGACACGGAAATGTTGAATACTCATACTCTTCCTTTTTCAATATTATTGAAGCATTTA
TCAGGGTTATTGTCTCATGAGCGGATACATATTTGAATGTATTTAGAAAAATAAACAAATAGGGGTTCCG
CGCACATTTCCCCGAAAAGTGCCAC
Features (pLannotate 1.2.2; 17 found; start..end, strand, type, name):
      4..432     +  rep_origin     f1 ori (sequence partly withheld): f1 bacteriophage origin of replication; arrow indicates direction of (+) strand synthesis
    463..618     -  CDS            lacZα (fragment): LacZα fragment of β-galactosidase; lacZ fragment
    626..644     +  promoter       T7 promoter: promoter for bacteriophage T7 RNA polymerase
    668..689     +  misc_feature   MCS (fragment): pBluescript multiple cloning site
    775..840     -  intron         small t intron: SV40 (simian virus 40) small t antigen intron
    842..914     -  CDS            small t antigen (fragment): SV40 (simian virus 40) small t antigen
    917..1489    -  CDS            DTA: diphtheria toxin fragment A; Corynebacterium diphtheriae tox
   1509..1635    -  promoter       HSV TK promoter (fragment): herpes simplex virus thymidine kinase promoter
   1777..1797    +  misc_feature   MCS (fragment): pBluescript multiple cloning site
   1810..1828    -  promoter       T3 promoter: promoter for bacteriophage T3 RNA polymerase
   1873..1889    -  protein_bind   lac operator: The lac repressor binds to the lac operator to inhibit transcription in E. coli. This inhibition can be relieved by adding lactose or isopropyl-β-D-thiogalactopyranoside (IPTG). lac repressor encoded by lacI
   1897..1927    -  promoter       lac promoter: promoter for the E. coli lac operon
   1942..1963    -  protein_bind   CAP binding site: CAP binding activates transcription in the presence of cAMP. E. coli catabolite activator protein
   1976..2068    -  CDS            lacI (fragment): lac repressor; lacI; The lac repressor binds to the lac operator to inhibit transcription in E. coli. This inhibition can be relieved by adding lactose or isopropyl-β-D-thiogalactopyranoside (IPTG).
   2251..2839    -  rep_origin     ori: high-copy-number ColE1/pMB1/pBR322/pUC origin of replication
   3010..3870    -  CDS            AmpR: β-lactamase; bla; confers resistance to ampicillin, carbenicillin, and related antibiotics
   3871..3975    -  promoter       AmpR promoter: bla
