[The description below was written by a language model from this plasmid's Addgene catalogue record and pLannotate feature annotations shown in this document.]
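Description:
pBSDT-AII is a mouse gene-targeting backbone built on pBluescript II, carrying a diphtheria toxin A fragment (DT-A) cassette for negative selection in mammalian cells. The sequence record is about 4 kb. It is propagated in E. coli as a high-copy plasmid through the ColE1/pUC-type origin and selected with ampicillin via the β-lactamase gene and its native promoter. The usual pBluescript elements remain: an f1 origin for single-stranded DNA production, a lacZα fragment with the lac promoter, operator and CAP site, and flanking T7 and T3 promoters with the standard M13 sequencing primer sites.

The roughly 1.1 kb insert sits between remnants of the pBluescript polylinker, in reverse orientation relative to the T7 promoter. The catalogue describes it as an MC1 promoter driving DT-A. The feature table annotates a herpes simplex virus thymidine kinase promoter fragment upstream of the DTA coding sequence, which fits the TK-derived core of MC1. It is followed by a fragment of SV40 small t antigen sequence and the small t intron, which likely provide 3′ processing elements, although no polyadenylation signal is annotated. According to the depositor, the cloning site was extensively rebuilt with synthetic oligonucleotides to provide multiple rare restriction sites, convenient for inserting genomic homology arms and linearising the finished vector.

In use, genomic homology arms and a positive selection marker (not present in this plasmid) are assembled next to the DT-A cassette. Homologous recombination excludes the toxin gene, whereas random integration tends to retain it and kills the cell, enriching for correctly targeted clones without added drug. The plasmid was described in work on building mouse targeting vectors by in vitro transposition.
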