Addgene plasmid #27179: pBSDT-AII
Depositing lab: Yoh Wada. Depositing organization: The University of Osaka. Publication: Simple and straightforward construction of a mouse gene targeting vector using in vitro transposition reactions. Aoyama M, Agari K, Sun-Wada GH, Futai M, Wada Y. Nucleic Acids Res. 2005 . 33(5):e52. 10.1093/nar/gni055 PubMed 15784610.
Backbone
  Vector backbone: pBluescript II
  Backbone manufacturer: Stratagene
  Backbone size w/o insert (bp): 2800
  Vector type: Mammalian Expression, Mouse Targeting
  Selectable markers: negative selection by diphtheria toxin A
Growth in bacteria
  Bacterial resistance: Ampicillin, 100 μg/mL
  Growth temperature: 37°C
  Growth strain: DH5alpha
  Copy number: High Copy
Gene/Insert
  Gene/Insert name: MC1 promoter diphtheria toxin-A fragment (alt name: DT-A)
  Species: synthetic
  Insert size (bp): 1100
  Cloning method: Restriction Enzyme
  Sequencing primers: 5′ M13 forward, T7; 3′ M13 reverse, T3
Resource information
  A portion of this plasmid was derived from a plasmid made by: DT-A fragment was obtained from Gibco (discontinued). The original must came from Dr. Shin-ichi Aizawa of RIKEN.
Terms and licenses: Academic/Nonprofit Terms; Industry Terms: Not Available to Industry
Depositor comments: The MCS in the pBSDT-AII is extensibly modified by synthetic oligos to create multiple rare restriction sites
How to cite: pBSDT-AII was a gift from Yoh Wada (Addgene plasmid # 27179 ; http://n2t.net/addgene:27179 ; RRID:Addgene_27179)
