>Addgene plasmid #27179 | pBSDT-AII | addgene partial sequence | sequence record 33493 | 27179 with M13-pUC-fwd (5' CCCAGTCACGACGTTGTAAAACG 3')
ACGACTCACTATAGGGCGAATTGGAGCTGTTTAAACGGACCGCGGTGGCGGCCGCTCTAGGATCCGGCCG
GCCCGGGCGATCCCCCGACTCTAGTGGATCTGCATTCCACCACTGCTCCCATTCATCAGTTCCATAGGTT
GGAATCTAAAATACACAAACAATTAGAATCAGTAGTTTAACACATTATACACTTAAAAATTTTATATTTA
CCTTAGAGCTTTAAATCTCTGTAGGTAGTTTGTCCAATTATGTCACACCACAGAAGTAAGGTTCCTTCAC
AAAGAGATCGCCTGACACGATTTCCTGCACAGGCTTGAGCCATATACTCATACATCGCATCTTGGCCACG
TTTTCCACGGGTTTCAAAATTAATCTCAAGTTCTACGCTTAACGCTTTCGCCTGTTCCCAGTTATTAATA
TATTCAACGCTAGAACTCCCCTCAGCGAAGGGAAGGCTGAGCACTACACGCGAAGCACCATCACCGAACC
TTTTGATAAACTCTTCCGTTCCGACTTGCTCCATCAACGGTTCAGTGAGACTTAAACCTAACTCTTTCTT
AATAGTTTCGGCATTATCCACTTTTAGTGCGAGAACCTTCGTCAGTCCTGGATACGTCACTTTGACCACG
CCTCCAGCTTTTCCAGAGAGCGGGTTTTCATTATCTACAGAGTATCCCGCAGCGTCGTATTTATTGTCGG
TACTATAAAACCCTTTCCAATCATCGTCATAATTTCCTTGTGTACCAGATTTTGGCTTTTGTATACCTTT
TTGAATGGAATCTACATAACCAGGTTTAGTCCCGTGGTACGAAGAAAAGTTTTCCATCACAAAAGATTTA
GAAGAATCAACAACATCATCAGGGTCCATGGCGAGGACGTGCAG
